>Addgene plasmid #148921 | pAc5.1B-EGFP-DmGIGYF-del331-370_AH | depositor full sequence | sequence record 291369 | Full Sequence
CTTCAAGGAATTAATTCTATATTCTAAAAACACAAATGATACTTCTAAAAAAAATCATGAATGGCATCAA
CTCTGAATCAAATCTTTGCAGATGCACCTACTTCTCATTTCCACTGTCACATCATTTTTCCAGATCTCGC
TGCCTGTTATGTGGCCCACAAACCAAGACACGTTTTATGGCCATTAAAGCTGGCTGATCGTCGCCAAACA
CCAAATACATATCAATATGTACATTCGAGAAAGAAGCGATCAAAGAAGCGTCTTCGGGCGAGTAGGAGAA
TGCGGAGGAGAAGGAGAACGAGCTGATCTAGTATCTCTCCACAATCCAATGCCAACTGACCAACTGGCCA
TATTCGGAGCAATTTGAAGCCAATTTCCATCGCCTGGCGATCGCTCCATTCTTGGCTATATGTTTTTCAC
CGTTCCCGGGGCCATTTTCAAAGACTCGTCGGTAAGATAAGATTGTGTCACTCGCTGTCTCTCTTCATTT
GTCGAAGAATGCTGAGGAATTTCGCGATGACGTCGGCGAGTATTTTGAAGAATGAGAATAATTTGTATTT
ATACGAAAATCAGTTAGTGGAATTTTCTACAAAAACATGTTATCTATAGATAATTTTGTTGCAAAATATG
TTGACTATGACAAAGATTGTATGTATATACCTTTAATGTATTCTCATTTTCTTATGTATTTATAATGGCA
ATGATGATACTGATGATATTTTAAGATGATGCCAGACCACAGGCTGATTTCTGCGTCTTTTGCCGAACGC
AGTGCATGTGCGGTTGTTGTTTTTTGGAATAGTTTCAATTTTCGGACTGTCCGCTTTGATTTCAGTTTCT
TGGCTTATTCAAAAAGCAAAGTAAAGCCAAAAAAGCGAGATGGCAATACCAAATGCGGCAAAACGGTAGT
GGAAGGAAAGGGGTGCGGGGCAGCGGAAGGAAGGGTGGGGCGGGGCGTGGCGGGGTCTGTGGCTGGGCGC
GACGTCACCGACGTTGGAGCCACTCCTTTGACCATGTGTGCGTGTGTGTATTATTCGTGTCTCGCCACTC
GCCGGTTGTTTTTTTCTTTTTATCTCGCTCTCTCTAGCGCCATCTCGTACGCATGCTCAACGCACCGCAT
GTTGCCGTGTCCTTTATGCGTCATTTTGGCTCGAAATAGGCAATTATTTAAACAAAGATTAGTCAACGAA
AACGCTAAAATAAATAAGTCTACAATATGGTTACTTATTGCCATGTGTGTGCAGCCAACGATAGCAACAA
AAGCAACAACACAGTGGCTTTCCCTCTTTCACTTTTTGTTTGCAAGCGCGTGCGAGCAAGACGGCACGAC
CGGCAAACGCAATTACGCTGACAAAGAGCAGACGAAGTTTTGGCCGAAAAACATCAAGGCGCCTGATACG
AATGCATTTGCAATAACAATTGCGATATTTAATATTGTTTATGAAGCTGTTTGACTTCAAAACACACAAA
AAAAAAAATAAAACAAATTATTTGAAAGAGAATTAGGAATCGGACAGCTTATCGTTACGGGCTAACAGCA
CACCGAGACGAAATAGCTTACCTGACGTCACAGCCTCTGGAAGAACTGCCGCCAAGCAGAGAGAGAGAGA
AAAAGAGGGAGAGCAGCTTAGACCGCATGTGCTTGTGTGTGAGGCGTCTCTCTCTTCGTCTCCTGTTTGC
GCAAACGCATAGACTGCACTGAGAAAATCGATTACCTATTTTTTATGAATGAATATTTGCACTATTACTA
TTCAAAACTATTAAGATAGCAATCACATTCAATAGCCAAATACTATACCACCTGAGCGATGCAACGAAAT
GATCAATTTGAGCAAAAATGCTGCATATTTAGGACGGCATCATTATAGAAATGCTTCTTGCTGTGTACTT
TTCTCTCGTCTGGCAGCTGTTTCGCCGTTATTGTTAAAACCGGCTTAAGTTAGGTGTGTTTTCTACGACT
AGTGATGCCCCTACTAGAAGATGTGTGTTGCACAAATGTCCCTGAATAACCAATTTGAAGTGCAGATAGC
AGTAAACGTAAGCTAATATGAATATTATTTAACTGTAATGTTTTAATATCGCTGGACATTACTAATAAAC
CCACTATAAACACATGTACATATGTATGTTTTGGCATACAATGAGTAGTTGGGGAAAAAATGTGTAAAAG
CACCGTGACCATCACAGCATAAAGATAACCAGCTGAAGTATCGAATATGAGTAACCCCCAAATTGAATCA
CATGCCGCAACTGATAGGACCCATGGAAGTACACTCTTCATGGCGATATACAAGACACACACAAGCACGA
ACACCCAGTTGCGGAGGAAATTCTCCGTAAATGAAAACCCAATCGGCGAACAATTCATACCCATATATGG
TAAAAGTTTTGAACGCGACTTGAGAGCGGAGAGCATTGCGGCTGATAAGGTTTTAGCGCTAAGCGGGCTT
TATAAAACGGGCTGCGGGACCAGTTTTCATATCACTACCGTTTGAGTTCTTGTGCTGTGTGGATACTCCT
CCCGACACAAAGCCGCTCCATCAGCCAGCAGTCGTCTAATCCAGAGACCCCGGATCGGGGTACCAACATG
GTGAGCAAGGGCGAGGAGCTGTTCACCGGGGTGGTGCCCATCCTGGTCGAGCTGGACGGCGACGTAAACG
GCCACAAGTTCAGCGTGTCCGGCGAGGGCGAGGGCGATGCCACCTACGGCAAGCTGACCCTGAAGTTCAT
CTGCACCACCGGCAAGCTGCCCGTGCCCTGGCCCACCCTCGTGACCACCCTGACCTACGGCGTGCAGTGC
TTCAGCCGCTACCCCGACCACATGAAGCAGCACGACTTCTTCAAGTCCGCCATGCCCGAAGGCTACGTCC
AGGAGCGCACCATCTTCTTCAAGGACGACGGCAACTACAAGACCCGCGCCGAGGTGAAGTTCGAGGGCGA
CACCCTGGTGAACCGCATCGAGCTGAAGGGCATCGACTTCAAGGAGGACGGCAACATCCTGGGGCACAAG
CTGGAGTACAACTACAACAGCCACAACGTCTATATCATGGCCGACAAGCAGAAGAACGGCATCAAGGTGA
ACTTCAAGATCCGCCACAACATCGAGGACGGCAGCGTGCAGCTCGCCGACCACTACCAGCAGAACACCCC
CATCGGCGACGGCCCCGTGCTGCTGCCCGACAACCACTACCTGAGCACCCAGTCCGCCCTGAGCAAAGAC
CCCAACGAGAAGCGCGATCACATGGTCCTGCTGGAGTTCGTGACCGCCGCCGGGATCACTCTCGGCATGG
ACGAGCTGTACAAGCCAAGCTTGAATTCTATGACAGATTCAATGAAATTTGGCCCGGAATGGTTGCGCAA
TATGTCAGCCGAGCCTTCGGGCTCTCCCAGTACCTACAACGTTGGTAATGCAGCTCAAAACAATTCGATT
GGAGGGCACAACCTGGGAAACAACACGGCGGCATCCGCTTCCCGTAATCTATTTCCAGAATACCGGTACG
GACGCGAGGAAATGCTGTCCTTGTTCGATCGGAACTGCCTACTGCCGCAGATCCTGCCATCGTTCAAAAA
GCTCTTCGTGGAAAAGGTTCAGTGCCCTCTTGCACTGACACCGAGCTCCGAGGAGGACATCAACCAAAAC
TCACTTGGCAATAACTCTCGTCCTGCCTGGTTGCAGCGCTCGCCCAGTGGATTTGGTAGTGCCTCCCGAG
GCTCTGGACGTGGTGGAACCGTTGACCGGGGACGGATGCGCGGAAAATCGGCCTATCATCCGATATACCA
ACGCCCAAGCGGTCTATATGATGAAAGCTTATCGGTTATATCAAAGGCCGAACGCACATGGAGCGACCGC
AACGGAACTGGAGATTCTGCGGCAACCACCACCTCCACTAGTGGCTCTGGTGCTCTAGATTGGAATGGAA
CTCCAAGCTCAAGTCCTCGAAAAGATTATTCTAATAATCATCGCAACTTGGAAAACTGGCGACGAACACG
TAACGAAGATGGATCCGGTGATGGTCCATCCTCCAGCGGTTCCATGAGCGGACCCGATATTGCTGGTTGG
CGGAGCGGTGTCGTCGGTGGAAGTACAAACGCAGGTTTTGGTACCAATAGCCATCGGTGGGGAAGATCTA
CAAGCTGGCGTGATGAAGATCCTAGCGTCGACAATGCAGCTAGTTTACAACGCTCAATTTCAACAGTTGC
GACTTTAAGTACAGATCGGACTGGAAACAATAAAGGATCTGGAATCGGAGCTGCAGAGGGAGTAGGGAGC
ATATCGCACCCACGGTTGTCGAGTTCTAAAATATCTCAAACTGATCTAAAACCTATCAAAAGTTCGCATA
ATACTTTAAAAACCAAAAGCTTAGACTCCTATGACGATGTAAAAAGACCGAAAAGTAAAGACCTGTCTGA
TCCAGATAGTGGAAACGATATAACTCCAGAAACCTCATTAACGAAAGATACCAATACAACAGCTGTGCAA
GAAGAAGTTGAAAGCAGTTTATCTCCAATAAGCTCTACAACGACAAAGGAAGTGATCCATGGAGATATTT
CAGATCGGATTAAAGAGGTCGCCGATGAAGTAGAAAAACTTATAATGGATGATGATCATAAAATCTCTTC
GAATCAAAGCCAACATCAAAATCATGACGGGTTTACAGCTGCACTTCCAAGAATGGCAGACATTGAGATA
AACGTAAAACCGAGTGTTACAGCAGTGCATCGGCAAGCACCTTCCACCATGCCTATACAAATTACCCCTA
CAATTACAGATGTCGCTCCACCATCCCATGCAGTTGTGTCGTTTTCGGATCATGAGACAATGCAACACCA
TAACATGCACCACCTGCCACAATTTCCAATGATTCCTACACCGCATATCATCACTCCAAATCTAAACGAA
TTGTGGTTTTACCGGGATCCGCAGGCAAATGTTCAGGGGCCATTTAGTGCCGTTGAGATGACGGAATGGT
ATCGCGCTGGCTACTTTAATGAGAACCTGTTTGTACGCCGGTACTCTGATAATAGGTTTAGACCGCTGGG
AGAGCTTATAAAATTTTGTCATGGTAACATGCCATTTACGCACAGTCACCTACTTCCATCTCCGATAGAA
CTAGAGAACATTCCTGTTGGTCAAATACCAGCCCCTCTAACGGCGTCACTTTCAATTACACCCCATAAGC
CATCACCGATTCCTATCGCACTTTCTGTTGTTGAACAGCAGTTGCAGCAACAAAGAGATGAGCAACTAAA
GGCAAATGTTACAGCAACAGCTGAAGCTCTACGTGCTGCAATAAAAGGAAGTTTTGGCGGAAATAGCATT
GGTAATACGTCTCATTTGCTTACAATGCGGTTTCAAATGCTACAGGATCAGTACATACAGCACCAGGAAT
ACCAAATACTAGCTGAGCTATCCAAAAATGAATGCTTTCAACGTCTTTCGGCTGTCGAGCAAGAAACAGT
TGTTCGTCGGAAAGTTCAATTGCTGGGTCTTCCTGAGTATTTGATCAGCTTAAACGGATTAAGCAATTCT
TTGTCCGTACTGAACCCCGTTGCCGGTAGACAGTTGTACAGGGCAGTGGTTGAGCACGCCAAGAAGGATC
AACAACATATTTTTGCAAACACCGAGCAACAACGTTCAGTGGGAAATTTACTGGATGCTAATAATTTCAT
TCTAAATGCCCAAATAATGATTCAGCAATCGCAGCAAGAGGTAGGTCCCTTGGTATCATCCGTGGATTGT
ATTATGCAAGGTGGAACTGCAGCTGACCTAAATAAGCCGAATGAAATACCGAGGAATGAGTTAGACTTAA
TTAATGAATATAACTTACGGATGCTGTTGCGTGGCCAACCAACAAGTACTCAACAGCAACCACCTGCGCT
GACGAACTCAGCTACCGAAAATCTCCCTGGAGTTGATTTTTTAACTGAAACACAATTGTTAGAGCGGCAA
AACTTGATGATTCCAATCTGGTTACCCCCTAATAATAATAAGCAACAAGAAACCGACCAACAGTGGGCTG
AAATGTCTAATGCGGATGCATCATTATGGGAAACGGCCAACTTAAATGAAGAGCGAAATGAAGATCAGCA
ACTATTAATACAAAAGTCTTCTGAAGCGTGCTTCGCAGATACAGAAAAAGATGTCAAAATTGCCCAATTA
TTTCAAGTTCAATCAGGAAATGTTGTTAACCACACCGCATTAGAGGAATTAGATCAGTCCCCTCAAAATT
TAAAAGGTTCACATAATCAAAAAATAGTCAAATCCCTTGTTTCCGATATTCAACAGAATCATAATGAGGA
ACTAAATTCACATCAACACCAGGTAAAGCAGGCTAACAAGCAGAATCTGAATACAAAACAGAATGCGGCA
CAGTCAGCCCTAAAGCCAATTAATAACGAAAATGATCGCAAACGAGAACAGACAGAAGAAAAAAAAAGGC
AAAGAGAGGAACGCAAGCGCCAGCAATTGGAAGATGATAAACGTCGGGCGTTGAATGAATCTGAAGAACA
GACCCGCCAAATTCAAGAGGAAAAGGAAAGGCAACAGCAAATACAAGCCCAACGTCGAAAGGCATTGTTG
GGCAATGTCCATTCTCTATCAGTTCAAAATGGGATGTCAGGAACATTAGCGTCTGCACAAAGCAAGAAGA
ACGACGATGCCAAAACAGCAGAACCCCAAGTATCCTCGCGCTTGCCGTCTACATCCGTAGCGCCTTGGTC
TTTTCAGTTGCAAAATTCTATGAGATCGGCGCCTGGTCTGGCAGAAATACAAAAGGCAGAACGTCGAGAG
CGTCGCGCAGACCAACAGCGACATCAAGAGCTATTAGACAAGCAATTGCGTGCCAATGCCGCAGCTGCGG
CTGAAGCCAACGATGCTTTGCTTAAATGGCAGTCAACACCAGCGTCGGCGCCCGTAATGAGTCTCGCCGA
AATTCAAGCAGAAGAGGCAAGGCGGTTGGCCAATGACCTTGTGGATCGGCAGCGTCGACGAGAACTGGAA
CATCACCAACAAGCTCCTTTGTCATCAGCGGTTTTGGTTACGAGTGCAACTTCCAACATCTGGGGTAACG
CCAATAAAGCATGGAGTTCGTCCGCTGCTCAATCACTTTCGTTAAAAACAAGTTCTGGAACTGGTCTGTG
GGACGAACCGAATCCATTAGGTTCTAATGGATCTGGAACAAGCGGTACCTCATCCGTAACTGCGGCGGCA
GTCTTGGCAGGAGGATTAAACTCAGCTAATAAATCCACTCTGCAAGCTCAAAATAAGTCGTCGGCTTTAT
TTGCATCGCCTCGAAATTTGCGCAAGAGTCAAACATTGCCAGCCCTTAGTAACCCAGAAAAGTCAAATAA
AAATGGACCAGGTCAACGGCCAGAAAAACAAAAGTTGGCTCAAACTCGTTCAAAGGGTGCCGCTGTCTCA
ATTGAAGAGAAGGATAGAGAAAGAAAATTGAATGCAAAAAGCCAGCAAAGCAGCACCGACCAAGCCATTA
GCAAGGTTAATGAGTATGAAAACGAGTTCACTAGCTGGTGCATAAAGAGCCTAGATAATATGTCCGCCAA
AGTTGATGTACCCACGTTCGTTGCATTCTTGCAGGACTTGGAAGCGCCATATGAGGTAAAGGACTATGTC
CGAATATACCTTGGCGATGGAAAAGATTCTTTGGATTTCGCAAAGCAGTTTTTGGAGCGACGTAGCAAAT
ACAAAAGCTTGCAACGTGCCCAAAAGGCACACAATGACGATATGTGCAAACCAGCTCCTGCCATTACGCC
ATCTGCGAATGACTATGCCGACAGCAAGAACAAACAAAAAAAGATTAAAAAGAATAAGATGACTAAGATG
GACGCCCGCATTCTTGGGTTTTCAGTAACTGCTGCCGAGGGTCGCATAAATGTTGGCATTCGAGACTACG
TCGAAGGACCATAAGCGGCCGCTCGAGTCTAGAGGGCCCGCGGTTCGAAGGTAAGCCTATCCCTAACCCT
CTCCTCGGTCTCGATTCTACGCGTACCGGTCATCATCACCATCACCATTGAGTTTAAACCCGCTGATCAG
CCTCGACTGTGCCTTCTAAGGCCTGAGCTCGCTGATCAGCCTCGATCGAGGATCCAGACATGATAAGATA
CATTGATGAGTTTGGACAAACCACAACTAGAATGCAGTGAAAAAAATGCTTTATTTGTGAAATTTGTGAT
GCTATTGCTTTATTTGTAACCATTATAAGCTGCAATAAACAAGTTAACAACAACAATTGCATTCATTTTA
TGTTTCAGGTTCAGGGGGAGGTGTGGGAGGTTTTTTAAAGCAAGTAAAACCTCTACAAATGTGGTATGGC
TGATTATGATCAGTCGACCGATGCCCTTGAGAGCCTTCAACCCAGTCAGCTCCTTCCGGTGGGCGCGGGG
CATGACTATCGTCGCCGCACTTATGACTGTCTTCTTTATCATGCAACTCGTAGGACAGGTGCCGGCAGCG
CTCTGGGTCATTTTCGGCGAGGACCGCTTTCGCTGGAGCGCGACGATGATCGGCCTGTCGCTTGCGGTAT
TCGGAATCTTGCACGCCCTCGCTCAAGCCTTCGTCACTGGTCCCGCCACCAAACGTTTCGGCGAGAAGCA
GGCCATTATCGCCGGCATGGCGGCCGACGCGCTGGGCTACGTCTTGCTGGCGTTCGCGACGCGAGGCTGG
ATGGCCTTCCCCATTATGATTCTTCTCGCTTCCGGCGGCATCGGGATGCCCGCGTTGCAGGCCATGCTGT
CCAGGCAGGTAGATGACGACCATCAGGGACAGCTTCAAGGATCGCTCGCGGCTCTTACCAGCCAGCAAAA
GGCCAGGAACCGTAAAAAGGCCGCGTTGCTGGCGTTTTTCCATAGGCTCCGCCCCCCTGACGAGCATCAC
AAAAATCGACGCTCAAGTCAGAGGTGGCGAAACCCGACAGGACTATAAAGATACCAGGCGTTTCCCCCTG
GAAGCTCCCTCGTGCGCTCTCCTGTTCCGACCCTGCCGCTTACCGGATACCTGTCCGCCTTTCTCCCTTC
GGGAAGCGTGGCGCTTTCTCAATGCTCACGCTGTAGGTATCTCAGTTCGGTGTAGGTCGTTCGCTCCAAG
CTGGGCTGTGTGCACGAACCCCCCGTTCAGCCCGACCGCTGCGCCTTATCCGGTAACTATCGTCTTGAGT
CCAACCCGGTAAGACACGACTTATCGCCACTGGCAGCAGCCACTGGTAACAGGATTAGCAGAGCGAGGTA
TGTAGGCGGTGCTACAGAGTTCTTGAAGTGGTGGCCTAACTACGGCTACACTAGAAGGACAGTATTTGGT
ATCTGCGCTCTGCTGAAGCCAGTTACCTTCGGAAAAAGAGTTGGTAGCTCTTGATCCGGCAAACAAACCA
CCGCTGGTAGCGGTGGTTTTTTTGTTTGCAAGCAGCAGATTACGCGCAGAAAAAAAGGATCTCAAGAAGA
TCCTTTGATCTTTTCTACGGGGTCTGACGCTCAGTGGAACGAAAACTCACGTTAAGGGATTTTGGTCATG
AGATTATCAAAAAGGATCTTCACCTAGATCCTTTTAAATTAAAAATGAAGTTTTAAATCAATCTAAAGTA
TATATGAGTAAACTTGGTCTGACAGTTACCAATGCTTAATCAGTGAGGCACCTATCTCAGCGATCTGTCT
ATTTCGTTCATCCATAGTTGCCTGACTCCCCGTCGTGTAGATAACTACGATACGGGAGGGCTTACCATCT
GGCCCCAGTGCTGCAATGATACCGCGAGACCCACGCTCACCGGCTCCAGATTTATCAGCAATAAACCAGC
CAGCCGGAAGGGCCGAGCGCAGAAGTGGTCCTGCAACTTTATCCGCCTCCATCCAGTCTATTAATTGTTG
CCGGGAAGCTAGAGTAAGTAGTTCGCCAGTTAATAGTTTGCGCAACGTTGTTGCCATTGCTGCAGGCATC
GTGGTGTCACGCTCGTCGTTTGGTATGGCTTCATTCAGCTCCGGTTCCCAACGATCAAGGCGAGTTACAT
GATCCCCCATGTTGTGCAAAAAAGCGGTTAGCTCCTTCGGTCCTCCGATCGTTGTCAGAAGTAAGTTGGC
CGCAGTGTTATCACTCATGGTTATGGCAGCACTGCATAATTCTCTTACTGTCATGCCATCCGTAAGATGC
TTTTCTGTGACTGGTGAGTACTCAACCAAGTCATTCTGAGAATAGTGTATGCGGCGACCGAGTTGCTCTT
GCCCGGCGTCAACACGGGATAATACCGCGCCACATAGCAGAACTTTAAAAGTGCTCATCATTGGAAAACG
TTCTTCGGGGCGAAAACTCTCAAGGATCTTACCGCTGTTGAGATCCAGTTCGATGTAACCCACTCGTGCA
CCCAACTGATCTTCAGCATCTTTTACTTTCACCAGCGTTTCTGGGTGAGCAAAAACAGGAAGGCAAAATG
CCGCAAAAAAGGGAATAAGGGCGACACGGAAATGTTGAATACTCATACTCTTCCTTTTTCAATATTATTG
AAGCATTTATCAGGGTTATTGTCTCATGAGCGGATACATATTTGAATGTATTTAGAAAAATAAACAAATA
GGGGTTCCGCGCACATTTCCCCGAAAAGTGCCACCTGACGTCTAAGAAACCATTATTATCATGACATTAA
CCTATAAAAATAGGCGTATCACGAGGCCCTTTCGT
Features (pLannotate 1.2.2; 10 found; start..end, strand, type, name):
     56..2568    +  promoter       Ac5 promoter: Drosophila melanogaster actin 5C promoter
   2588..3304    +  CDS            EGFP: EGFP is a basic (constitutively fluorescent) green fluorescent protein published in 1996, derived from Aequorea victoria. It is reported to be a rapidly-maturing weak dimer with moderate acid sensitivity.
   3320..7921    +  CDS            Gyf: GGYF1_DROME - Experimental evidence at protein level: Swiss-Prot protein existence level 1. Key component of the 4EHP-GYF2 complex, a multiprotein complex that acts as a repressor of translation initiation (PubMed:31114929). In the 4EHP-GYF2 complex, promotes translational repression and decay of mRNA targets by recruiting and bridging the association of the 4EHP complex with decapping effector proteins, such as me31B and Patr-1, and the deadenylation CCR4-NOT complex (PubMed:31114929). Involved in regulating starvation-induced, developmental and physiological autophagy, which is critical for
   7960..8001    +  CDS            V5 tag: epitope tag from simian virus 5
   8101..8235    -  polyA_signal   SV40 poly(A) signal: SV40 polyadenylation signal
   8258..8342    -  CDS            large T antigen (fragment): large T antigen from SV40 (simian virus 40)
   8343..8813    +  CDS            TcR (fragment): tetracycline efflux protein; tet; confers resistance to tetracycline
   8857..9445    -  rep_origin     ori: high-copy-number ColE1/pMB1/pBR322/pUC origin of replication
   9616..10476   -  CDS            AmpR: β-lactamase; bla; confers resistance to ampicillin, carbenicillin, and related antibiotics
  10477..10581   -  promoter       AmpR promoter: bla
