[The description below was written by a language model from this plasmid's Addgene catalogue record and pLannotate feature annotations shown in this document.]
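Description:
pAc5.1B-EGFP-DmGIGYF-del331-370_AH is an insect-cell expression plasmid of about 10.7 kb that produces a GFP-tagged deletion mutant of the Drosophila melanogaster GIGYF protein (gene Gyf, CG11148). The catalogue lists the backbone as unknown, although the name and annotated parts point to a pAc5.1-type vector. In bacteria it is maintained through a ColE1/pUC-family origin and selected with ampicillin via the β-lactamase gene and its own promoter. The record describes it as low copy even though the annotated origin is of the high-copy type. Short fragments of a tetracycline resistance gene and of SV40 large T antigen are also annotated; these appear to be non-functional backbone remnants.

The expression cassette is driven by the Drosophila actin 5C promoter, a strong constitutive promoter widely used in cultured fly cells. It directs transcription of an EGFP coding sequence followed closely by the Gyf open reading frame, giving an N-terminal EGFP fusion. A V5 epitope sequence lies downstream of the insert, but the record does not say whether it is translated in frame or cut off by a stop codon. An SV40 polyadenylation signal is annotated after the cassette, on the opposite strand in this table. According to the name, the insert lacks residues 331–370, and it carries one silent change relative to the isoform G reference.

GIGYF is a core component of the 4EHP–GYF2 translational repressor complex, linking 4EHP to decapping factors and the CCR4-NOT deadenylase. The associated study addresses its role in 4EHP-mediated mRNA repression, so this mutant presumably tests the contribution of the deleted segment, though the record does not say what that region does.
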