Addgene plasmid #148921: pAc5.1B-EGFP-DmGIGYF-del331-370_AH
Purpose: Insect Expression of DmGIGYF-del331-370
Depositing lab: Elisa Izaurralde. Depositing organization: Max Planck Institute for Developmental Biology. Publication: Direct role for the Drosophila GIGYF protein in 4EHP-mediated mRNA repression. Ruscica V, Bawankar P, Peter D, Helms S, Igreja C, Izaurralde E. Nucleic Acids Res. 2019 Jul 26;47(13):7035-7048. doi: 10.1093/nar/gkz429. PubMed 31114929.
Backbone
  Vector backbone: Unknown
  Vector type: Insect Expression
Growth in bacteria
  Bacterial resistance: Ampicillin, 100 μg/mL
  Growth temperature: 37°C
  Growth strain: DH5alpha
  Copy number: Low Copy
Gene/Insert
  Gene/Insert name: DmGIGYF-del331-370
  Species: D. melanogaster (fly)
  Mutation: one silent mutation compared to the sequence given by isoform G NCBI:NM_001169356 or Uniprot.:Q7KQM6
  Entrez Gene: Gyf (a.k.a. Dmel_CG11148, CG11148, Dmel\CG11148, Q7KQM6)
  Cloning method: Unknown
Terms and licenses: Academic/Nonprofit Terms; Industry Terms: Not Available to Industry
Depositor comments: Plasmids from this collection were made available to the research community and donated after the lab closed. Please note that the sequence provided by the depositing laboratory may be theoretical/predicted or based on Sanger sequencing results. There may be discrepancies between sequencing results obtained by Addgene and the depositor sequence. If an Addgene verified sequence is not available, please contact before placing your order to request that our lab fully sequence the plasmid.
How to cite: pAc5.1B-EGFP-DmGIGYF-del331-370_AH was a gift from Elisa Izaurralde (Addgene plasmid # 148921 ; http://n2t.net/addgene:148921 ; RRID:Addgene_148921)
